>Addgene plasmid #175229 | pCfB8591 | addgene full sequence | sequence record 348141 | Addgene NGS Result
GGCCTCTTCGCTATTACGCCAGCTGGCGAAAGGGGGATGTGCTGCAAGGCGATTAAGTTGGGTAACGCCA
GGGTTTTCCCAGTCACGACGTTGTAAAACGACGGCCAGTGAATTGTAATACGACTCACTATAGGGCGAAT
TAATTCGAGCTCGGTACCCAGCTTGCTTGTTCTTTTTGCAGAAGCTCAGAATAAACGCTCAACTTTGGCA
GATCAATTCCCGGGGCTGAGGCTTAATATGGCGGGAAGTACATCCAGTTTGGTGATCTGTGCGATTGGTA
TATATGCTACTTTTTTGACGTGGGCATTAGTACAGGAGCCTTTGGCTACAAGAACCTGGCCAAACTCCAT
GGGAAAGTTTCAATTCCCTAATGTAATATCCCTCATACAAGCTTCTGTGGCAATGATGATGGGCTACCTG
TACTTAAACTGGAAGAAGGTGGAATATCCGCCCAGAAAAATGATTAAAGATCATTGGAAACAATTGATGT
TGATATCATTTACACAGAGTAGTTCAGGCCCGCTGGCTACAACTTCTTTAAAGCACGTGGATTATCTCAC
TTACATGTTAGCAAAGTCATGCAAGATGATCCCCGTGTTGTTGGTGCATTTGCTTTTGTATAGGACGCCC
ATAGCAAGCCAAAAAAAAGTTGTAGCTCTCTTGGTAAGTCTCGGTGTCACTATTTTCACTATAGGTGGCA
ACGATGGTAAAAAGTTGAAGAGATCCTTTAATGAGAGCGGAAATGATAACAAATTACAAGGGTTTGGACT
ACTTTTCTCTAGTTTATTCCTTGATGGATTGACCAACGCCACCCAAGATAAGCTACTAAAGGCCAATAAG
GCCAAAGAAAAGGGAAAACAAACTTTGATAACAGGTGCACACTTGATGTTTACACTGAACCTCTTCGTGA
TATTGTGGAATATTTTGTATTTTATTGTGATCGACTGCAAACAATGGGATAATGCCGTTTCTGTATTGAC
GATGGACCCACAAGTGTGGGGCTATTTAATGCTTTATTCGTTCTGTGGCGCTATGGGACAATGCTTTATT
TTCTATACTCTAGAACAATTTGGCTCTTTAGTTTTGATCATGATAACAGTCACCAGGAAAATGGTCTCGA
TGATTTTGAGTATTATTGTCTTCGGTAAGAGTGTACGTTTCCAGCAATGGGTGGGGATGTTTATAGTATT
TGGTGGAATCACTTGGGAAGCACTCAACAAGAAGAAGGCTAATATACCGAAGGCAAAATCTGCGTGAATT
AAACCTCAGCGAATTCGTGAGAAAGCTTGGGAATAGGCCTTTCAGATCTGCCCGAGACCATGGATGAAGT
ATCTAGAAATAGCTTGATCTGGTTACCACTAAACCAGCCTCAAGAACACCCGAATGGAGTCTCTAAGCTA
CATAATACCAACTTACACTTTACAAAATGTTGTCCCCCAAAATGTAGCCATTCGTATCTGCTCCTAATAA
AAARAAAGTTTCTTCACATTCTAAAAAAAAAAAAAAAAAAAAAAAAAAAAAAAAAAMCCCCCCCCCCCCC
CCCCTGCAGGCGGCCGCCTCGAGGCTAGCTTGAGTATTCTATAGTGTCACCTAAATAGCTTGGCGTAATC
ATGGTCATAGCTGTTTCCTGTGTGAAATTGTTATCCGCTCACAATTCCACACAACATACGAGCCGGAAGC
ATAAAGTGTAAAGCCTGGGGTGCCTAATGAGTGAGCTAACTCACATTAATTGCGTTGCGCTCACTGCCCG
CTTTCCAGTCGGGAAACCTGTCGTGCCAGCTGCATTAATGAATCGGCCAACGCGCGGGGAGAGGCGGTTT
GCGTATTGGGCGCTCTTCCGCTTCCTCGCTCACTGACTCGCTGCGCTCGGTCGTTCGGCTGCGGCGAGCG
GTATCAGCTCACTCAAAGGCGGTAATACGGTTATCCACAGAATCAGGGGATAACGCAGGAAAGAACATGT
GAGCAAAAGGCCAGCAAAAGGCCAGGAACCGTAAAAAGGCCGCGTTGCTGGCGTTTTTCCATAGGCTCCG
CCCCCCTGACGAGCATCACAAAAATCGACGCTCAAGTCAGAGGTGGCGAAACCCGACAGGACTATAAAGA
TACCAGGCGTTTCCCCCTGGAAGCTCCCTCGTGCGCTCTCCTGTTCCGACCCTGCCGCTTACCGGATACC
TGTCCGCCTTTCTCCCTTCGGGAAGCGTGGCGCTTTCTCATAGCTCACGCTGTAGGTATCTCAGTTCGGT
GTAGGTCGTTCGCTCCAAGCTGGGCTGTGTGCACGAACCCCCCGTTCAGCCCGACCGCTGCGCCTTATCC
GGTAACTATCGTCTTGAGTCCAACCCGGTAAGACACGACTTATCGCCACTGGCAGCAGCCACTGGTAACA
GGATTAGCAGAGCGAGGTATGTAGGCGGTGCTACAGAGTTCTTGAAGTGGTGGCCTAACTACGGCTACAC
TAGAAGAACAGTATTTGGTATCTGCGCTCTGCTGAAGCCAGTTACCTTCGGAAAAAGAGTTGGTAGCTCT
TGATCCGGCAAACAAACCACCGCTGGTAGCGGTGGTTTTTTTGTTTGCAAGCAGCAGATTACGCGCAGAA
AAAAAGGATCTCAAGAAGATCCTTTGATCTTTTCTACGGGGTCTGACGCTCAGTGGAACGAAAACTCACG
TTAAGGGATTTTGGTCATGAGATTATCAAAAAGGATCTTCACCTAGATCCTTTTAAATTAAAAATGAAGT
TTTAAATCAATCTAAAGTATATATGAGTAAACTTGGTCTGACAGTTACCAATGCTTAATCAGTGAGGCAC
CTATCTCAGCGATCTGTCTATTTCGTTCATCCATAGTTGCCTGACTCCCCGTCGTGTAGATAACTACGAT
ACGGGAGGGCTTACCATCTGGCCCCAGTGCTGCAATGATACCGCGAGACCCACGCTCACCGGCTCCAGAT
TTATCAGCAATAAACCAGCCAGCCGGAAGGGCCGAGCGCAGAAGTGGTCCTGCAACTTTATCCGCCTCCA
TCCAGTCTATTAATTGTTGCCGGGAAGCTAGAGTAAGTAGTTCGCCAGTTAATAGTTTGCGCAACGTTGT
TGCCATTGCTACAGGCATCGTGGTGTCACGCTCGTCGTTTGGTATGGCTTCATTCAGCTCCGGTTCCCAA
CGATCAAGGCGAGTTACATGATCCCCCATGTTGTGCAAAAAAGCGGTTAGCTCCTTCGGTCCTCCGATCG
TTGTCAGAAGTAAGTTGGCCGCAGTGTTATCACTCATGGTTATGGCAGCACTGCATAATTCTCTTACTGT
CATGCCATCCGTAAGATGCTTTTCTGTGACTGGTGAGTACTCAACCAAGTCATTCTGAGAATAGTGTATG
CGGCGACCGAGTTGCTCTTGCCCGGCGTCAATACGGGATAATACCGCGCCACATAGCAGAACTTTAAAAG
TGCTCATCATTGGAAAACGTTCTTCGGGGCGAAAACTCTCAAGGATCTTACCGCTGTTGAGATCCAGTTC
GATGTAACCCACTCGTGCACCCAACTGATCTTCAGCATCTTTTACTTTCACCAGCGTTTCTGGGTGAGCA
AAAACAGGAAGGCAAAATGCCGCAAAAAAGGGAATAAGGGCGACACGGAAATGTTGAATACTCATACTCT
TCCTTTTTCAATATTATTGAAGCATTTATCAGGGTTATTGTCTCATGAGCGGATACATATTTGAATGTAT
TTAGAAAAATAAACAAATAGGGGTTCCGCGCACATTTCCCCGAAAAGTGCCACCTGACGTCTAAGAAACC
ATTATTATCATGACATTAACCTATAAAAATAGGCGTATCACGAGGCCCTTTCGTCTCGCGCGTTTCGGTG
ATGACGGTGAAAACCTCTGACACATGCAGCTCCCGGAGACGGTCACAGCTTGTCTGTAAGCGGATGCCGG
GAGCAGACAAGCCCGTCAGGGCGCGTCAGCGGGTGTTGGCGGGTGTCGGGGCTGGCTTAACTATGCGGCA
TCAGAGCAGATTGTACTGAGAGTGCACCATATGCGGTGTGAAATACCGCACAGATGCGTAAGGAGAAAAT
ACCGCATCAGGCGCCATTCGCCATTCAGGCTGCGCAACTGTTGGGAAGGGCGATCGGTGCG
Features (pLannotate 1.2.2; 16 found; start..end, strand, type, name):
    116..134     +  promoter       T7 promoter: promoter for bacteriophage T7 RNA polymerase
    142..159     +  misc_feature   MCS (fragment): pUC18/19 multiple cloning site
    166..208     +  5'UTR          Xenopus globin 5'-UTR: translational enhancer from the 5'-UTR of the major beta-globin gene of Xenopus laevis
    238..1254    +  CDS            HUT1: HUT1_YEAST - Also known as MLF6. Experimental evidence at protein level: Swiss-Prot protein existence level 1. May be involved in specific transport of UDP-Gal from the cytosol to the Golgi lumen. Involved in the maintenance of optimal conditions for the folding of secretory pathway proteins in the endoplasmic reticulum. Overexpression confers resistance to the immunosuppressive drug, leflunomide. From Saccharomyces cerevisiae (strain ATCC 204508 / S288c) (Baker's yeast).
   1362..1487    +  3'UTR          Xenopus globin 3'-UTR: 3'-UTR of the major beta-globin gene of Xenopus laevis
   1578..1596    -  promoter       SP6 promoter: promoter for bacteriophage SP6 RNA polymerase
   1638..1654    -  protein_bind   lac operator: The lac repressor binds to the lac operator to inhibit transcription in E. coli. This inhibition can be relieved by adding lactose or isopropyl-β-D-thiogalactopyranoside (IPTG). lac repressor encoded by lacI
   1662..1692    -  promoter       lac promoter: promoter for the E. coli lac operon
   1707..1728    -  protein_bind   CAP binding site: CAP binding activates transcription in the presence of cAMP. E. coli catabolite activator protein
   1741..1833    -  CDS            lacI (fragment): lac repressor; lacI; The lac repressor binds to the lac operator to inhibit transcription in E. coli. This inhibition can be relieved by adding lactose or isopropyl-β-D-thiogalactopyranoside (IPTG).
   2016..2604    -  rep_origin     ori: high-copy-number ColE1/pMB1/pBR322/pUC origin of replication
   2775..3635    -  CDS            AmpR: β-lactamase; bla; confers resistance to ampicillin, carbenicillin, and related antibiotics
   3636..3740    -  promoter       AmpR promoter: bla
   3835..3870    +  CDS            rop (fragment): Rop protein, which maintains plasmids at low copy number; rop
   3972..4071    +  misc_feature   bom (fragment): basis of mobility region from pBR322
   4077..113     -  CDS            lacZα (fragment) (across the origin): LacZα fragment of β-galactosidase; lacZ fragment
