[The description below was written by a language model from this plasmid's Addgene catalogue record and pLannotate feature annotations shown in this document.]
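Description:
pCfB8591 is an in vitro transcription template for Xenopus laevis oocyte expression, built on the pNB1u/pLIFE016 backbone and carrying the Saccharomyces cerevisiae open reading frame YPL244C. It is not designed to express protein directly in a host cell. Instead, it is propagated in E. coli and used to generate mRNA that is then injected into oocytes. The 4,121 nt sequenced record shows a high-copy ColE1/pUC-type origin and a β-lactamase gene with its own promoter for ampicillin selection. It also contains remnants typical of pUC/pBR322-derived vectors: fragments of lacZα, lacI, rop and bom, plus a lac promoter/operator and CAP site. None of these has a stated role in the construct's use.

The functional cassette begins with a T7 promoter, followed by a short multiple-cloning-site fragment and the Xenopus β-globin 5'-UTR, which acts as a translational enhancer. Next comes the YPL244C coding sequence, which the annotation identifies as HUT1 (also known as MLF6), a protein possibly involved in UDP-galactose transport into the Golgi lumen and in maintaining protein-folding conditions in the endoplasmic reticulum. The Xenopus β-globin 3'-UTR follows the gene, and the catalogue entry states that a polyA tail is added to the transcript, although no polyA tract is separately annotated in the feature table. Flanking an insert with globin UTRs in this way is a common strategy for improving the stability and translation of injected transcripts in oocytes. An SP6 promoter lies downstream in the opposite orientation.

The insert was introduced by USER cloning. The associated work concerns deorphanizing yeast solute carriers for uptake of xenobiotic compounds, which fits with use of this plasmid to produce the transporter in oocytes for transport assays.
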