Addgene plasmid #175229: pCfB8591
Purpose: Xenopus oocyte expression vector containing YPL244C. Contains T7 RNA polymerase binding site, and adds polyA tail to YPL244C. Used for generation of mRNA, for injection into xenopus laevis oocytes.
Depositing lab: Irina Borodina. Depositing organization: Danmarks Tekniske Universitet. Publication: Deorphanizing solute carriers in Saccharomyces cerevisiae for secondary uptake of xenobiotic compounds. Moller-Hansen I, Saez-Saez J, van der Hoek SA, Dyekjaer JD, Christensen HB, Wright Muelas M, O'Hagan S, Kell DB, Borodina I. Front Microbiol. 2024 Apr 12;15:1376653. doi: 10.3389/fmicb.2024.1376653. PubMed 38680917.
Backbone
  Vector backbone: pNB1u/pLIFE016
  Backbone size w/o insert (bp): 3099
  Vector type: mRNA expression, injection into xenopus oocytes
Growth in bacteria
  Bacterial resistance: Ampicillin, 100 μg/mL
  Growth temperature: 37°C
  Growth strain: DH5alpha
  Copy number: High Copy
Gene/Insert
  Gene/Insert name: YPL244C
  Species: S. cerevisiae (budding yeast)
  Promoter: T7
  Tag / fusion protein: PolyA (C terminal on insert)
  Cloning method: Restriction Enzyme; 5′ cloning site Nt.BbvCI (not destroyed); 3′ cloning site USER cloning (unknown if destroyed)
  Sequencing primers: 5′ AAGGCGATTAAGTTGGGT; 3′ GTGTTCTTGAGGCTGGTTTA
Terms and licenses: Academic/Nonprofit Terms; Industry Terms: Not Available to Industry
Depositor comments: Generated by USER cloning
How to cite: pCfB8591 was a gift from Irina Borodina (Addgene plasmid # 175229 ; http://n2t.net/addgene:175229 ; RRID:Addgene_175229)
