>Addgene plasmid #175229 | pCfB8591 | depositor partial sequence | sequence record 339747 | YPL244C
ATGGCGGGAAGTACATCCAGTTTGGTGATCTGTGCGATTGGTATATATGCTACTTTTTTGACGTGGGCAT
TAGTACAGGAGCCTTTGGCTACAAGAACCTGGCCAAACTCCATGGGAAAGTTTCAATTCCCTAATGTAAT
ATCCCTCATACAAGCTTCTGTGGCAATGATGATGGGCTACCTGTACTTAAACTGGAAGAAGGTGGAATAT
CCGCCCAGAAAAATGATTAAAGATCATTGGAAACAATTGATGTTGATATCATTTACACAGAGTAGTTCAG
GCCCGCTGGCTACAACTTCTTTAAAGCACGTGGATTATCTCACTTACATGTTAGCAAAGTCATGCAAGAT
GATCCCCGTGTTGTTGGTGCATTTGCTTTTGTATAGGACGCCCATAGCAAGCCAAAAAAAAGTTGTAGCT
CTCTTGGTAAGTCTCGGTGTCACTATTTTCACTATAGGTGGCAACGATGGTAAAAAGTTGAAGAGATCCT
TTAATGAGAGCGGAAATGATAACAAATTACAAGGGTTTGGACTACTTTTCTCTAGTTTATTCCTTGATGG
ATTGACCAACGCCACCCAAGATAAGCTACTAAAGGCCAATAAGGCCAAAGAAAAGGGAAAACAAACTTTG
ATAACAGGTGCACACTTGATGTTTACACTGAACCTCTTCGTGATATTGTGGAATATTTTGTATTTTATTG
TGATCGACTGCAAACAATGGGATAATGCCGTTTCTGTATTGACGATGGACCCACAAGTGTGGGGCTATTT
AATGCTTTATTCGTTCTGTGGCGCTATGGGACAATGCTTTATTTTCTATACTCTAGAACAATTTGGCTCT
TTAGTTTTGATCATGATAACAGTCACCAGGAAAATGGTCTCGATGATTTTGAGTATTATTGTCTTCGGTA
AGAGTGTACGTTTCCAGCAATGGGTGGGGATGTTTATAGTATTTGGTGGAATCACTTGGGAAGCACTCAA
CAAGAAGAAGGCTAATATACCGAAGGCAAAATCTGCGTAG
